>Addgene plasmid #201581 | pCMV6-AN-DDK_F400A RAD23B | addgene full sequence | sequence record 395060 | Addgene NGS Result
AACAAAATATTAACGCTTACAATTTCCATTCGCCATTCAGGCTGCGCAACTGTTGGGAAGGGCGATCGGT
GCGGGCCTCTTCGCTATTACGCCAGCTGGCGAAAGGGGGATGTGCTGCAAGGCGATTAAGTTGGGTAACG
CCAGGGTTTTCCCAGTCACGACGTTGTAAAACGACGGCCAGTGCCAAGCTGATCTATACATTGAATCAAT
ATTGGCAATTAGCCATATTAGTCATTGGTTATATAGCATAAATCAATATTGGCTATTGGCCATTGCATAC
GTTGTATCTATATCATAATATGTACATTTATATTGGCTCATGTCCAATATGACCGCCATGTTGACATTGA
TTATTGACTAGTTATTAATAGTAATCAATTACGGGGTCATTAGTTCATAGCCCATATATGGAGTTCCGCG
TTACATAACTTACGGTAAATGGCCCGCCTGGCTGACCGCCCAACGACCCCCGCCCATTGACGTCAATAAT
GACGTATGTTCCCATAGTAACGCCAATAGGGACTTTCCATTGACGTCAATGGGTGGAGTATTTACGGTAA
ACTGCCCACTTGGCAGTACATCAAGTGTATCATATGCCAAGTCCGCCCCCTATTGACGTCAATGACGGTA
AATGGCCCGCCTGGCATTATGCCCAGTACATGACCTTACGGGACTTTCCTACTTGGCAGTACATCTACGT
ATTAGTCATCGCTATTACCATGGTGATGCGGTTTTGGCAGTACACCAATGGGCGTGGATAGCGGTTTGAC
TCACGGGGATTTCCAAGTCTCCACCCCATTGACGTCAATGGGAGTTTGTTTTGGCACCAAAATCAACGGG
ACTTTCCAAAATGTCGTAATAACCCCGCCCCGTTGACGCAAATGGGCGGTAGGCGTGTACGGTGGGAGGT
CTATATAAGCAGAGCTCGTTTAGTGAACCGTCAGAATTTTGTAATACGACTCACTATAGGGCGGCCGGGA
ATTCGTCGACTGGATCCGGTACCGAGGAGATCTGCCACCATGGATTACAAGGATGACGACGATAAGGCGA
TCGCCATGGAGCATATGCAGGTGACACTGAAGACACTGCAGCAGCAGACTTTTAAGATTGACATTGACCC
CGAGGAGACCGTGAAGGCACTGAAGGAGAAAATCGAGAGCGAAAAGGGCAAAGACGCATTCCCTGTGGCC
GGGCAGAAGCTGATCTACGCCGGAAAAATTCTGAACGACGATACCGCTCTGAAGGAATACAAGATCGATG
AGAAGAATTTCGTGGTCGTGATGGTCACTAAGCCTAAAGCCGTGTCCACCCCAGCTCCCGCAACCACACA
GCAGTCTGCCCCAGCTAGTACTACCGCCGTGACAAGCTCCACAACTACCACAGTCGCACAGGCACCTACT
CCAGTGCCAGCTCTGGCACCCACATCAACTCCTGCCAGCATCACACCAGCCAGCGCTACTGCATCTAGTG
AACCTGCCCCAGCTTCCGCCGCTAAGCAGGAGAAACCAGCTGAAAAACCCGCAGAGACTCCTGTGGCCAC
CTCACCCACCGCTACAGACAGCACCTCCGGCGATTCAAGCCGGTCCAACCTGTTCGAGGACGCTACCTCC
GCACTGGTCACAGGCCAGTCTTACGAAAATATGGTGACAGAGATCATGTCTATGGGGTATGAGCGGGAAC
AGGTCATTGCAGCCCTGAGAGCTAGTTTTAACAATCCCGATAGGGCAGTGGAATACCTGCTGATGGGCAT
CCCTGGGGACAGAGAGTCTCAGGCAGTCGTGGACCCCCCTCAGGCTGCAAGTACCGGAGTCCCACAGTCC
TCTGCAGTGGCAGCTGCAGCAGCTACTACCACAGCTACTACCACAACTACCAGTTCAGGCGGGCACCCTC
TGGAGTTCCTGCGCAACCAGCCACAGTTTCAGCAGATGCGACAGATCATTCAGCAGAATCCATCCCTGCT
GCCAGCACTGCTGCAGCAGATTGGACGCGAAAACCCCCAGCTGCTGCAGCAGATCTCTCAGCACCAGGAG
CATTTCATTCAGATGCTGAATGAACCTGTGCAGGAGGCAGGAGGACAGGGAGGAGGAGGAGGAGGCGGGA
GTGGAGGCATCGCAGAGGCCGGGTCAGGACACATGAACTACATCCAGGTCACACCACAGGAGAAGGAAGC
AATTGAAAGGCTGAAAGCCCTGGGATTCCCCGAGGGCCTGGTCATCCAGGCCTATTTTGCTTGCGAGAAG
AACGAAAATCTGGCAGCCAACGCCCTGCTGCAACAGAATTTTGACGAGGATTAAGAATTCGGATCCACGC
GTAAGCTTCTCGAGACGCGTTAAGCGGCCGCACTCGAGGTTTAAACGGCCGGCCGCGGTCATAGCTGTTT
CCTGAACAGATCCCGGGTGGCATCCCTGTGACCCCTCCCCAGTGCCTCTCCTGGCCCTGGAAGTTGCCAC
TCCAGTGCCCACCAGCCTTGTCCTAATAAAATTAAGTTGCATCATTTTGTCTGACTAGGTGTCCTTCTAT
AATATTATGGGGTGGAGGGGGGTGGTATGGAGCAAGGGGCAAGTTGGGAAGACAACCTGTAGGGCCTGCG
GGGTCTATTGGGAACCAAGCTGGAGTGCAGTGGCACAATCTTGGCTCACTGCAATCTCCGCCTCCTGGGT
TCAAGCGATTCTCCTGCCTCAGCCTCCCGAGTTGTTGGGATTCCAGGCATGCATGACCAGGCTCAGCTAA
TTTTTGTTTTTTTGGTAGAGACGGGGTTTCACCATATTGGCCAGGCTGGTCTCCAACTCCTAATCTCAGG
TGATCTACCCACCTTGGCCTCCCAAATTGCTGGGATTACAGGCGTGAACCACTGCTCCCTTCCCTGTCCT
TCTGATTTTAAAATAACTATACCAGCAGGAGGACGTCCAGACACAGCATAGGCTACCTGGCCATGCCCAA
CCGGTGGGACATTTGAGTTGCTTGCTTGGCACTGTCCTCTCATGCGTTGGGTCCACTCAGTAGATGCCTG
TTGAATTGGGTACGCGGCCAGCTTGGCTGTGGAATGTGTGTCAGTTAGGGTGTGGAAAGTCCCCAGGCTC
CCCAGCAGGCAGAAGTATGCAAAGCATGCATCTCAATTAGTCAGCAACCAGGTGTGGAAAGTCCCCAGGC
TCCCCAGCAGGCAGAAGTATGCAAAGCATGCATCTCAATTAGTCAGCAACCATAGTCCCGCCCCTAACTC
CGCCCATCCCGCCCCTAACTCCGCCCAGTTCCGCCCATTCTCCGCCCCATGGCTGACTAATTTTTTTTAT
TTATGCAGAGGCCGAGGCCGCCTCGGCCTCTGAGCTATTCCAGAAGTAGTGAGGAGGCTTTTTTGGAGGC
CTAGGCTTTTGCAAAAAGCTCCCGGGAGCTTGTATATCCATTTTCGGATCTGATCAAGAGACAGGATGAG
GATCGTTTCGCATGATTGAACAAGATGGATTGCACGCAGGTTCTCCGGCCGCTTGGGTGGAGAGGCTATT
CGGCTATGACTGGGCACAACAGACAATCGGCTGCTCTGATGCCGCCGTGTTCCGGCTGTCAGCGCAGGGG
CGCCCGGTTCTTTTTGTCAAGACCGACCTGTCCGGTGCCCTGAATGAACTGCAGGACGAGGCAGCGCGGC
TATCGTGGCTGGCCACGACGGGCGTTCCTTGCGCAGCTGTGCTCGACGTTGTCACTGAAGCGGGAAGGGA
CTGGCTGCTATTGGGCGAAGTGCCGGGGCAGGATCTCCTGTCATCTCACCTTGCTCCTGCCGAGAAAGTA
TCCATCATGGCTGATGCAATGCGGCGGCTGCATACGCTTGATCCGGCTACCTGCCCATTCGACCACCAAG
CGAAACATCGCATCGAGCGAGCACGTACTCGGATGGAAGCCGGTCTTGTCGATCAGGATGATCTGGACGA
AGAGCATCAGGGGCTCGCGCCAGCCGAACTGTTCGCCAGGCTCAAGGCGCGCATGCCCGACGGCGAGGAT
CTCGTCGTGACCCATGGCGATGCCTGCTTGCCGAATATCATGGTGGAAAATGGCCGCTTTTCTGGATTCA
TCGACTGTGGCCGGCTGGGTGTGGCCGACCGCTATCAGGACATAGCGTTGGCTACCCGTGATATTGCTGA
AGAGCTTGGCGGCGAATGGGCTGACCGCTTCCTCGTGCTTTACGGTATCGCCGCTCCCGATTCGCAGCGC
ATCGCCTTCTATCGCCTTCTTGACGAGTTCTTCTGAGCGGGACTCTGGGGTTCGAAATGACCGACCAAGC
GACGCCCAACCTGCCATCACGAGATTTCGATTCCACCGCCGCCTTCTATGAAAGGTTGGGCTTCGGAATC
GTTTTCCGGGACGCCGGCTGGATGATCCTCCAGCGCGGGGATCTCATGCTGGAGTTCTTCGCCCACCCCA
ACTTGTTTATTGCAGCTTATAATGGTTACAAATAAAGCAATAGCATCACAAATTTCACAAATAAAGCATT
TTTTTCACTGCATTCTAGTTGTGGTTTGTCCAAACTCATCAATGTATCTTATCATGTCTGTATACCGTCG
ACCTCTAGCTAGAGCTTGGCGTAATCATGGTCATAGCTGTTTCCTGTGTGAAATTGTTATCCGCTCACAA
TTCCACACAACATACGAGCCGGAAGCATAAAGTGTAAAGCCTGGGGTGCCTAATGAGTGAGCTAACTCAC
ATTAATTGCGTTGCGCTCACTGCCCGCTTTCCAGTCGGGAAACCTGTCGTGCCAGCTGCATTAATGAATC
GGCCAACGCGCGGGGAGAGGCGGTTTGCGTATTGGGCGCTCTTCCGCTTCCTCGCTCACTGACTCGCTGC
GCTCGGTCGTTCGGCTGCGGCGAGCGGTATCAGCTCACTCAAAGGCGGTAATACGGTTATCCACAGAATC
AGGGGATAACGCAGGAAAGAACATGTGAGCAAAAGGCCAGCAAAAGGCCAGGAACCGTAAAAAGGCCGCG
TTGCTGGCGTTTTTCCATAGGCTCCGCCCCCCTGACGAGCATCACAAAAATCGACGCTCAAGTCAGAGGT
GGCGAAACCCGACAGGACTATAAAGATACCAGGCGTTTCCCCCTGGAAGCTCCCTCGTGCGCTCTCCTGT
TCCGACCCTGCCGCTTACCGGATACCTGTCCGCCTTTCTCCCTTCGGGAAGCGTGGCGCTTTCTCATAGC
TCACGCTGTAGGTATCTCAGTTCGGTGTAGGTCGTTCGCTCCAAGCTGGGCTGTGTGCACGAACCCCCCG
TTCAGCCCGACCGCTGCGCCTTATCCGGTAACTATCGTCTTGAGTCCAACCCGGTAAGACACGACTTATC
GCCACTGGCAGCAGCCACTGGTAACAGGATTAGCAGAGCGAGGTATGTAGGCGGTGCTACAGAGTTCTTG
AAGTGGTGGCCTAACTACGGCTACACTAGAAGAACAGTATTTGGTATCTGCGCTCTGCTGAAGCCAGTTA
CCTTCGGAAAAAGAGTTGGTAGCTCTTGATCCGGCAAACAAACCACCGCTGGTAGCGGTGGTTTTTTTGT
TTGCAAGCAGCAGATTACGCGCAGAAAAAAAGGATCTCAAGAAGATCCTTTGATCTTTTCTACGGGGTCT
GACGCTCAGTGGAACGAAAACTCACGTTAAGGGATTTTGGTCATGAGATTATCAAAAAGGATCTTCACCT
AGATCCTTTTAAATTAAAAATGAAGTTTTAAATCAATCTAAAGTATATATGAGTAAACTTGGTCTGACAG
TTACCAATGCTTAATCAGTGAGGCACCTATCTCAGCGATCTGTCTATTTCGTTCATCCATAGTTGCCTGA
CTCCCCGTCGTGTAGATAACTACGATACGGGAGGGCTTACCATCTGGCCCCAGTGCTGCAATGATACCGC
GAGACCCACGCTCACCGGCTCCAGATTTATCAGCAATAAACCAGCCAGCCGGAAGGGCCGAGCGCAGAAG
TGGTCCTGCAACTTTATCCGCCTCCATCCAGTCTATTAATTGTTGCCGGGAAGCTAGAGTAAGTAGTTCG
CCAGTTAATAGTTTGCGCAACGTTGTTGCCATTGCTACAGGCATCGTGGTGTCACGCTCGTCGTTTGGTA
TGGCTTCATTCAGCTCCGGTTCCCAACGATCAAGGCGAGTTACATGATCCCCCATGTTGTGCAAAAAAGC
GGTTAGCTCCTTCGGTCCTCCGATCGTTGTCAGAAGTAAGTTGGCCGCAGTGTTATCACTCATGGTTATG
GCAGCACTGCATAATTCTCTTACTGTCATGCCATCCGTAAGATGCTTTTCTGTGACTGGTGAGTACTCAA
CCAAGTCATTCTGAGAATAGTGTATGCGGCGACCGAGTTGCTCTTGCCCGGCGTCAATACGGGATAATAC
CGCGCCACATAGCAGAACTTTAAAAGTGCTCATCATTGGAAAACGTTCTTCGGGGCGAAAACTCTCAAGG
ATCTTACCGCTGTTGAGATCCAGTTCGATGTAACCCACTCGTGCACCCAACTGATCTTCAGCATCTTTTA
CTTTCACCAGCGTTTCTGGGTGAGCAAAAACAGGAAGGCAAAATGCCGCAAAAAAGGGAATAAGGGCGAC
ACGGAAATGTTGAATACTCATACTCTTCCTTTTTCAATATTATTGAAGCATTTATCAGGGTTATTGTCTC
ATGAGCGGATACATATTTGAATGTATTTAGAAAAATAAACAAATAGGGGTTCCGCGCACATTTCCCCGAA
AAGTGCCACCTG
[124 nt withheld, positions 6733-6856]
C
[91 nt withheld, positions 6858-6948]
A
[49 nt withheld, positions 6950-6998]
CCTTTGACGTTGGAGTCCACGTTCTTT
[37 nt withheld, positions 7026-7062]
ACCCTATCTCGGTCTATTCTTTTGATTTATAAGGGATTTTGCCGATTTCGGCCTATTGGTTAAAAAATGA
GCTGATTTAACAAAAATTTAACGCGAATTTT
Features (pLannotate 1.2.2; 20 found; start..end, strand, type, name):
      1..25      +  rep_origin     M13 ori (fragment): M13 bacteriophage origin of replication; arrow indicates direction of (+) strand synthesis
     29..183     -  CDS            lacZα (fragment): LacZα fragment of β-galactosidase; lacZ fragment
    343..722     +  enhancer       CMV enhancer: human cytomegalovirus immediate early enhancer
    724..923     +  promoter       CMV promoter: human cytomegalovirus (CMV) immediate early promoter
    952..970     +  promoter       T7 promoter: promoter for bacteriophage T7 RNA polymerase
   1023..1047    +  CDS            3xFLAG (fragment): three tandem FLAG® epitope tags
   1065..2291    +  CDS            RAD23B: RD23B_HUMAN - Experimental evidence at protein level: Swiss-Prot protein existence level 1. The XPC complex is proposed to represent the first factor bound at the sites of DNA damage and together with other core recognition factors, XPA, RPA and the TFIIH complex, is part of the pre-incision (or initial recognition) complex. The XPC complex recognizes a wide spectrum of damaged DNA characterized by distortions of the DNA helix such as single-stranded loops, mismatched bubbles or single-stranded overhangs. The orientation of XPC complex binding appears to be crucial for inducing a productive NE
   2395..3017    +  polyA_signal   hGH poly(A) signal: human growth hormone polyadenylation signal
   3046..3375    +  promoter       SV40 promoter: SV40 enhancer and early promoter
   3442..4233    +  CDS            neo: KKA2_KLEPN - Also known as kan, nptII. Experimental evidence at protein level: Swiss-Prot protein existence level 1. Resistance to kanamycin, neomycin, paromomycin, ribostamycin, butirosin and gentamicin B. From Klebsiella pneumoniae.
   4257..4415    +  CDS            ble (fragment): BLE_KLEPN - Experimental evidence at protein level: Swiss-Prot protein existence level 1. Binding protein with a strong affinity to the bleomycin family of antibiotics. Binds to CL990; an antimitotic-antibiotic compound. From Klebsiella pneumoniae.
   4410..4531    +  polyA_signal   SV40 poly(A) signal: SV40 polyadenylation signal
   4604..4620    -  protein_bind   lac operator: The lac repressor binds to the lac operator to inhibit transcription in E. coli. This inhibition can be relieved by adding lactose or isopropyl-β-D-thiogalactopyranoside (IPTG). lac repressor encoded by lacI
   4628..4658    -  promoter       lac promoter: promoter for the E. coli lac operon
   4673..4694    -  protein_bind   CAP binding site: CAP binding activates transcription in the presence of cAMP. E. coli catabolite activator protein
   4707..4799    -  CDS            lacI (fragment): lac repressor; lacI; The lac repressor binds to the lac operator to inhibit transcription in E. coli. This inhibition can be relieved by adding lactose or isopropyl-β-D-thiogalactopyranoside (IPTG).
   4982..5570    -  rep_origin     ori: high-copy-number ColE1/pMB1/pBR322/pUC origin of replication
   5741..6601    -  CDS            AmpR: β-lactamase; bla; confers resistance to ampicillin, carbenicillin, and related antibiotics
   6602..6706    -  promoter       AmpR promoter: bla
   6733..7161    +  rep_origin     f1 ori (sequence partly withheld): f1 bacteriophage origin of replication; arrow indicates direction of (+) strand synthesis
