[The description below was written by a language model from this plasmid's Addgene catalogue record and pLannotate feature annotations shown in this document.]
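Description:
pCMV6-AN-DDK_F400A RAD23B is a mammalian expression plasmid of about 7.2 kb built on the commercial pCMV6-AN-DDK backbone. It is maintained in E. coli through a high-copy ColE1/pUC-type origin and an ampicillin resistance gene (β-lactamase under its own promoter). An f1 phage origin and remnants of lac-derived cloning sequence (lacZα, lacI fragments, lac promoter/operator) are also present as backbone carry-over. For selection in mammalian cells, an SV40 enhancer/early promoter drives the neo gene, followed by an SV40 polyadenylation signal, allowing G418 selection of stable transfectants. A short ble fragment annotated after neo appears to be a non-functional remnant.

The payload is the human RAD23B coding sequence, the UV excision repair protein RAD23 homolog B that partners with XPC in damage recognition during nucleotide excision repair. It carries an F400A substitution located in the second ubiquitin-associated domain (UBA2). Expression is driven by the human cytomegalovirus immediate early enhancer and promoter and terminated by the human growth hormone polyadenylation signal. A T7 promoter lies between the CMV promoter and the open reading frame and could support in vitro transcription. The backbone supplies an N-terminal FLAG (DDK) epitope; the annotation software matched this as a fragment of a 3xFLAG tag, consistent with a single FLAG unit just upstream of RAD23B, which permits detection and immunoprecipitation of the fusion protein. The record describes this construct as a variant of a matching wild-type RAD23B plasmid. The associated work concerns an interaction between RAD23A/B and Y-family DNA polymerases, so the mutant most plausibly serves to test the contribution of UBA2 alongside the wild-type control.
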