Addgene plasmid #201581: pCMV6-AN-DDK_F400A RAD23B
Purpose: Expresses a variant of human RAD23B containing mutation F400A within UBA2. Variant of plasmid pCMV6-AN-DDK_WT RAD23B
Depositing lab: Roger Woodgate. Depositing organization: National Institute of Child Health and Human Development (NICHD). Publication: A novel interaction between RAD23A/B and Y-family DNA polymerases. Ashton NW, Jaiswal N, Cestari Moreno N, Semenova IV, D'Orlando DA, Teatin Latancia M, McIntyre J, Woodgate R, Bezsonova I. J Mol Biol. 2023 Nov 5:168353. doi: 10.1016/j.jmb.2023.168353. PubMed 37935254.
Backbone
  Vector backbone: pCMV6-AN-DDK
  Backbone manufacturer: Origene
  Total vector size (bp): 7160
  Vector type: Mammalian Expression
  Selectable markers: Neomycin (select with G418)
Growth in bacteria
  Bacterial resistance: Ampicillin, 100 μg/mL
  Growth temperature: 37°C
  Growth strain: DH5alpha
  Copy number: High Copy
Gene/Insert
  Gene/Insert name: UV excision repair protein RAD23 homolog B
  Species: H. sapiens (human)
  Mutation: Contains mutation F400A
  Entrez Gene: RAD23B (a.k.a. HHR23B, HR23B, P58)
  Tag / fusion protein: FLAG (N terminal on backbone)
Terms and licenses: Academic/Nonprofit Terms; Industry Terms: Not Available to Industry
How to cite: pCMV6-AN-DDK_F400A RAD23B was a gift from Roger Woodgate (Addgene plasmid # 201581 ; http://n2t.net/addgene:201581 ; RRID:Addgene_201581)
